>Addgene plasmid #221145 | pET28-2H12.D11 | addgene full sequence | sequence record 437163 | Addgene NGS Result
TGGCGAATGGG
[124 nt withheld, positions 12-135]
C
[91 nt withheld, positions 137-227]
A
[49 nt withheld, positions 229-277]
CCTTTGACGTTGGAGTCCACGTTCTTT
[37 nt withheld, positions 305-341]
ACCCTATCTCGGTCTATTCTTTTGATTTATAAGGGATTTTGCCGATTTCGGCCTATTGGTTAAAAAATGA
GCTGATTTAACAAAAATTTAACGCGAATTTTAACAAAATATTAACGCTTACAATTTAGGTGGCACTTTTC
GGGGAAATGTGCGCGGAACCCCTATTTGTTTATTTTTCTAAATACATTCAAATATGTATCCGCTCATGAA
TTAATTCTTAGAAAAACTCATCGAGCATCAAATGAAACTGCAATTTATTCATATCAGGATTATCAATACC
ATATTTTTGAAAAAGCCGTTTCTGTAATGAAGGAGAAAACTCACCGAGGCAGTTCCATAGGATGGCAAGA
TCCTGGTATCGGTCTGCGATTCCGACTCGTCCAACATCAATACAACCTATTAATTTCCCCTCGTCAAAAA
TAAGGTTATCAAGTGAGAAATCACCATGAGTGACGACTGAATCCGGTGAGAATGGCAAAAGTTTATGCAT
TTCTTTCCAGACTTGTTCAACAGGCCAGCCATTACGCTCGTCATCAAAATCACTCGCATCAACCAAACCG
TTATTCATTCGTGATTGCGCCTGAGCGAGACGAAATACGCGATCGCTGTTAAAAGGACAATTACAAACAG
GAATCGAATGCAACCGGCGCAGGAACACTGCCAGCGCATCAACAATATTTTCACCTGAATCAGGATATTC
TTCTAATACCTGGAATGCTGTTTTCCCGGGGATCGCAGTGGTGAGTAACCATGCATCATCAGGAGTACGG
ATAAAATGCTTGATGGTCGGAAGAGGCATAAATTCCGTCAGCCAGTTTAGTCTGACCATCTCATCTGTAA
CATCATTGGCAACGCTACCTTTGCCATGTTTCAGAAACAACTCTGGCGCATCGGGCTTCCCATACAATCG
ATAGATTGTCGCACCTGATTGCCCGACATTATCGCGAGCCCATTTATACCCATATAAATCAGCATCCATG
TTGGAATTTAATCGCGGCCTAGAGCAAGACGTTTCCCGTTGAATATGGCTCATAACACCCCTTGTATTAC
TGTTTATGTAAGCAGACAGTTTTATTGTTCATGACCAAAATCCCTTAACGTGAGTTTTCGTTCCACTGAG
CGTCAGACCCCGTAGAAAAGATCAAAGGATCTTCTTGAGATCCTTTTTTTCTGCGCGTAATCTGCTGCTT
GCAAACAAAAAAACCACCGCTACCAGCGGTGGTTTGTTTGCCGGATCAAGAGCTACCAACTCTTTTTCCG
AAGGTAACTGGCTTCAGCAGAGCGCAGATACCAAATACTGTCCTTCTAGTGTAGCCGTAGTTAGGCCACC
ACTTCAAGAACTCTGTAGCACCGCCTACATACCTCGCTCTGCTAATCCTGTTACCAGTGGCTGCTGCCAG
TGGCGATAAGTCGTGTCTTACCGGGTTGGACTCAAGACGATAGTTACCGGATAAGGCGCAGCGGTCGGGC
TGAACGGGGGGTTCGTGCACACAGCCCAGCTTGGAGCGAACGACCTACACCGAACTGAGATACCTACAGC
GTGAGCTATGAGAAAGCGCCACGCTTCCCGAAGGGAGAAAGGCGGACAGGTATCCGGTAAGCGGCAGGGT
CGGAACAGGAGAGCGCACGAGGGAGCTTCCAGGGGGAAACGCCTGGTATCTTTATAGTCCTGTCGGGTTT
CGCCACCTCTGACTTGAGCGTCGATTTTTGTGATGCTCGTCAGGGGGGCGGAGCCTATGGAAAAACGCCA
GCAACGCGGCCTTTTTACGGTTCCTGGCCTTTTGCTGGCCTTTTGCTCACATGTTCTTTCCTGCGTTATC
CCCTGATTCTGTGGATAACCGTATTACCGCCTTTGAGTGAGCTGATACCGCTCGCCGCAGCCGAACGACC
GAGCGCAGCGAGTCAGTGAGCGAGGAAGCGGAAGAGCGCCTGATGCGGTATTTTCTCCTTACGCATCTGT
GCGGTATTTCACACCGCAATGGTGCACTCTCAGTACAATCTGCTCTGATGCCGCATAGTTAAGCCAGTAT
ACACTCCGCTATCGCTACGTGACTGGGTCATGGCTGCGCCCCGACACCCGCCAACACCCGCTGACGCGCC
CTGACGGGCTTGTCTGCTCCCGGCATCCGCTTACAGACAAGCTGTGACCGTCTCCGGGAGCTGCATGTGT
CAGAGGTTTTCACCGTCATCACCGAAACGCGCGAGGCAGCTGCGGTAAAGCTCATCAGCGTGGTCGTGAA
GCGATTCACAGATGTCTGCCTGTTCATCCGCGTCCAGCTCGTTGAGTTTCTCCAGAAGCGTTAATGTCTG
GCTTCTGATAAAGCGGGCCATGTTAAGGGCGGTTTTTTCCTGTTTGGTCACTGATGCCTCCGTGTAAGGG
GGATTTCTGTTCATGGGGGTAATGATACCGATGAAACGAGAGAGGATGCTCACGATACGGGTTACTGATG
ATGAACATGCCCGGTTACTGGAACGTTGTGAGGGTAAACAACTGGCGGTATGGATGCGGCGGGACCAGAG
AAAAATCACTCAGGGTCAATGCCAGCGCTTCGTTAATACAGATGTAGGTGTTCCACAGGGTAGCCAGCAG
CATCCTGCGATGCAGATCCGGAACATAATGGTGCAGGGCGCTGACTTCCGCGTTTCCAGACTTTACGAAA
CACGGAAACCGAAGACCATTCATGTTGTTGCTCAGGTCGCAGACGTTTTGCAGCAGCAGTCGCTTCACGT
TCGCTCGCGTATCGGTGATTCATTCTGCTAACCAGTAAGGCAACCCCGCCAGCCTAGCCGGGTCCTCAAC
GACAGGAGCACGATCATGCGCACCCGTGGGGCCGCCATGCCGGCGATAATGGCCTGCTTCTCGCCGAAAC
GTTTGGTGGCGGGACCAGTGACGAAGGCTTGAGCGAGGGCGTGCAAGATTCCGAATACCGCAAGCGACAG
GCCGATCATCGTCGCGCTCCAGCGAAAGCGGTCCTCGCCGAAAATGACCCAGAGCGCTGCCGGCACCTGT
CCTACGAGTTGCATGATAAAGAAGACAGTCATAAGTGCGGCGACGATAGTCATGCCCCGCGCCCACCGGA
AGGAGCTGACTGGGTTGAAGGCTCTCAAGGGCATCGGTCGAGATCCCGGTGCCTAATGAGTGAGCTAACT
TACATTAATTGCGTTGCGCTCACTGCCCGCTTTCCAGTCGGGAAACCTGTCGTGCCAGCTGCATTAATGA
ATCGGCCAACGCGCGGGGAGAGGCGGTTTGCGTATTGGGCGCCAGGGTGGTTTTTCTTTTCACCAGTGAG
ACGGGCAACAGCTGATTGCCCTTCACCGCCTGGCCCTGAGAGAGTTGCAGCAAGCGGTCCACGCTGGTTT
GCCCCAGCAGGCGAAAATCCTGTTTGATGGTGGTTAACGGCGGGATATAACATGAGCTGTCTTCGGTATC
GTCGTATCCCACTACCGAGATATCCGCACCAACGCGCAGCCCGGACTCGGTAATGGCGCGCATTGCGCCC
AGCGCCATCTGATCGTTGGCAACCAGCATCGCAGTGGGAACGATGCCCTCATTCAGCATTTGCATGGTTT
GTTGAAAACCGGACATGGCACTCCAGTCGCCTTCCCGTTCCGCTATCGGCTGAATTTGATTGCGAGTGAG
ATATTTATGCCAGCCAGCCAGACGCAGACGCGCCGAGACAGAACTTAATGGGCCCGCTAACAGCGCGATT
TGCTGGTGACCCAATGCGACCAGATGCTCCACGCCCAGTCGCGTACCGTCTTCATGGGAGAAAATAATAC
TGTTGATGGGTGTCTGGTCAGAGACATCAAGAAATAACGCCGGAACATTAGTGCAGGCAGCTTCCACAGC
AATGGCATCCTGGTCATCCAGCGGATAGTTAATGATCAGCCCACTGACGCGTTGCGCGAGAAGATTGTGC
ACCGCCGCTTTACAGGCTTCGACGCCGCTTCGTTCTACCATCGACACCACCACGCTGGCACCCAGTTGAT
CGGCGCGAGATTTAATCGCCGCGACAATTTGCGACGGCGCGTGCAGGGCCAGACTGGAGGTGGCAACGCC
AATCAGCAACGACTGTTTGCCCGCCAGTTGTTGTGCCACGCGGTTGGGAATGTAATTCAGCTCCGCCATC
GCCGCTTCCACTTTTTCCCGCGTTTTCGCAGAAACGTGGCTGGCCTGGTTCACCACGCGGGAAACGGTCT
GATAAGAGACACCGGCATACTCTGCGACATCGTATAACGTTACTGGTTTCACATTCACCACCCTGAATTG
ACTCTCTTCCGGGCGCTATCATGCCATACCGCGAAAGGTTTTGCGCCATTCGATGGTGTCCGGGATCTCG
ACGCTCTCCCTTATGCGACTCCTGCATTAGGAAGCAGCCCAGTAGTAGGTTGAGGCCGTTGAGCACCGCC
GCCGCAAGGAATGGTGCATGCAAGGAGATGGCGCCCAACAGTCCCCCGGCCACGGGGCCTGCCACCATAC
CCACGCCGAAACAAGCGCTCATGAGCCCGAAGTGGCGAGCCCGATCTTCCCCATCGGTGATGTCGGCGAT
ATAGGCGCCAGCAACCGCACCTGTGGCGCCGGTGATGCCGGCCACGATGCGTCCGGCGTAGAGGATCGAG
ATCTCGATCCCGCGAAATTAATACGACTCACTATAGGGGAATTGTGAGCGGATAACAATTCCCCTCTAGA
AATAATTTTGTTTAACTTTAAGAAGGAGATATACCATGGGCAGCAGCCATCATCATCATCATCACAGCAG
CGGCCTGGTGCCGCGCGGCAGCCATATGAATTCAGAGCCGCCGCCGAAGCTCGTCCTTGACCTGGAGCGC
CTCGCGCACGTCCCCCAGGAGAAGGCGGGCCCGCTCCAGCGCTACGCGGCGACGATCCAGTCGCAGCGCG
GCGACTACAACGGCAAGGTGCTGTCGATCCGTCCGGCGGACCTGCGCACCCTGGCCGTGATCTACGACCA
GTCGCCCTCGGTCCTCACCGAGCAGCTGATCAGCTGGGGCGTCCTCGACGCGGACGCGCGCCGCGCCGTC
GCCCACGAGGAGAACCCGAAGAATATGCCGGTCCCGTATAACGTCTTTATCATGGCCGACAAGCAGAAGA
ACGGCATCAAGGCGAACTTCAAGATCCGCCACAACATCGAGGACGGCGGCGTGCAGCTCGCCTATCACTA
CCAGCAGAACACCCCCATCGGCGACGGCCCCGTGCTGCTGCCCGACAACCACTACCTGGGCGTGCAGTCC
AAACTGAGCAAAGACCCCAACGAGAAGCGCGATCACATGGTCCTGCTGGAGTTCGTGACCGCCGCCGGGA
TCACTCTCGGCATGGACGAGCTGTACAAGGGCGGTACCGGAGGGAGCATGGTGAGCAAGGGCGAGGAGCT
GTTCACCGGGGTGGTGCCCATCCTGGTCGAGCTGGACGGCGACGTAAACGGCCACAAGTTCAGCGTGTCC
GGCGAGGGCGAGGGCGATGCCACCTACGGCAAGCTGACCCTGAAGTTCATCTGCACCACCGGCAAGCTGC
CCGTGCCCTGGCCCACCCTCGTGACCACCCTGACCTACGGCGTGCAGTGCTTCAGCCGCTACCCCGACCA
CATGAAGCAGCACGACTTCTTCAAGTCCGCCATGCCCGAAGGCTACATTCAGGAGCGCACCATCTTCTTC
AAGGACGACGGCAACTATAAGACACGCGCTGAGGTTAAGTTCGAGGGCGACACTCTGGTTAACCGCATCG
AGCTGAAGGGCATCGACTTCAAGGAGGACGGCAACATCCTGGGCCATAAGCTTGAATATAACATGTTGTC
GGAGCCGGAGCCGCCGCCGAAGCTCGTCCTTGACCTGGAGCGCCTCGCGCACGTCCCCCAGGAGAAGGCG
GGCCCGCTCCAGCGCTACGCGGCGACGATCCAGTCGCAGCGCGGCGACTACAACGGCAAGGTGCTGTCGA
TCCGTCCGGCGGACCTGCGCACCCTGGCCGTGATCTACGACCAGTCGCCCTCGGTCCTCACCGAGCAGCT
GATCAGCTGGGGCGTCCTCGACGCGGACGCGCGCCGCGCCGTCGCCCACGAGGAGAACTGAACTAGTGAC
GTCAGGTGGCACTTTTCGGGGAAATGTGAGCTCCGTCGACAAGCTTGCGGCCGCACTCGAGCACCACCAC
CACCACCACTGAGATCCGGCTGCTAACAAAGCCCGAAAGGAAGCTGAGTTGGCTGCTGCCACCGCTGAGC
AATAACTAGCATAACCCCTTGGGGCCTCTAAACGGGTCTTGAGGGGTTTTTTGCTGAAAGGAGGAACTAT
ATCCGGAT
Features (pLannotate 1.2.2; 21 found; start..end, strand, type, name):
     12..440     +  rep_origin     f1 ori (sequence partly withheld): f1 bacteriophage origin of replication; arrow indicates direction of (+) strand synthesis
    493..550     +  promoter       AmpR promoter (fragment): bla
    559..1374    -  CDS            KanR: aminoglycoside phosphotransferase; aph(3')-Ia; confers resistance to kanamycin in bacteria or G418 (Geneticin®) in eukaryotes
   1496..2084    +  rep_origin     ori: high-copy-number ColE1/pMB1/pBR322/pUC origin of replication
   2270..2409    -  misc_feature   bom: basis of mobility region from pBR322
   2511..2702    -  CDS            rop: Rop protein, which maintains plasmids at low copy number; rop
   2719..3099    +  CDS            YPB1_ECOLX: Protein predicted: Swiss-Prot protein existence level 4. From Escherichia coli.
   3171..3462    -  CDS            TcR (fragment): tetracycline efflux protein; tet; confers resistance to tetracycline
   3477..3498    -  protein_bind   CAP binding site: CAP binding activates transcription in the presence of cAMP. E. coli catabolite activator protein
   3511..4593    -  CDS            lacI: lac repressor; lacI; The lac repressor binds to the lac operator to inhibit transcription in E. coli. This inhibition can be relieved by adding lactose or isopropyl-β-D-thiogalactopyranoside (IPTG).
   4594..4671    -  promoter       lacI promoter: lacI
   4679..4958    -  CDS            TcR (fragment): tetracycline efflux protein; tet; confers resistance to tetracycline
   4980..4998    +  promoter       T7 promoter: promoter for bacteriophage T7 RNA polymerase
   4999..5023    +  protein_bind   lac operator: The lac repressor binds to the lac operator to inhibit transcription in E. coli. This inhibition can be relieved by adding lactose or isopropyl-β-D-thiogalactopyranoside (IPTG). lac repressor encoded by lacI
   5038..5060    +  RBS            RBS: efficient ribosome binding site from bacteriophage T7 gene 10 (Olins and Rangwala, 1989)
   5079..5095    +  CDS            capTEV™ (fragment): composite tag for in vivo biotinylation, TEV protease cleavage, and 6xHis tagging
   5106..5123    +  CDS            thrombin site: thrombin recognition and cleavage site
   5421..6143    +  CDS            cEGFP: cEGFP is a basic (constitutively fluorescent) green fluorescent protein published in 2008, derived from Aequorea victoria.
   6493..6510    +  CDS            9xHis (fragment): 9xHis affinity tag
   6520..6569    +  CDS            SET1 (fragment): solubility-enhancement tag derived from T7 phage gene 10B
   6577..6624    +  terminator     T7 terminator: transcription terminator for bacteriophage T7 RNA polymerase
