[The description below was written by a language model from this plasmid's Addgene catalogue record and pLannotate feature annotations shown in this document.]
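Description:
pET28-2H12.D11 is a bacterial expression plasmid of about 6.6 kb, built on the pET28a backbone, for producing His6-tagged cdGreen2 (also called 2H12.D11). cdGreen2 is a synthetic, genetically encoded fluorescent biosensor for the bacterial second messenger c-di-GMP. The plasmid carries a ColE1/pMB1-type origin together with the rop gene and the bom region inherited from pBR322. An f1 phage origin is also present, and selection is by kanamycin through the aph(3')-Ia aminoglycoside phosphotransferase. The short tetracycline-resistance fragments and the partial AmpR promoter annotated in the table are non-functional backbone remnants.

The roughly 1.3 kb insert was cloned between NdeI and SacI, downstream of the T7 promoter, a lac operator and the T7 gene 10 ribosome binding site, and is followed by the T7 terminator. The plasmid-borne lacI gene supplies repressor, so transcription stays low until IPTG is added in a host that expresses T7 RNA polymerase. Cloning at NdeI places the sensor in frame with the vector's N-terminal His tag and thrombin cleavage site. That tag appears in the annotation as a fragmentary hit to a composite His-containing tag. Within the insert, the automated annotation recognises only a GFP-derived segment (labelled cEGFP), flanked by unannotated coding sequence that presumably makes up the c-di-GMP-sensing portion; the record does not describe these domains. The downstream His-tag fragment and the "SET1" fragment near the terminator appear to be vector sequence, and the record does not say whether either is translated. The construct is suited to overexpression and affinity purification of the sensor protein, for example for in vitro characterisation.
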