Addgene plasmid #221145: pET28-2H12.D11
Purpose: His6-tagged cdGreen2 expressed from T7 promoter (Internal Lab ID: UJ11357)
Depositing lab: Urs Jenal. Depositing organization: University of Basel. Publication: A genetically encoded biosensor to monitor dynamic changes of c-di-GMP with high temporal resolution. Kaczmarczyk A, van Vliet S, Jakob RP, Teixeira RD, Scheidat I, Reinders A, Klotz A, Maier T, Jenal U. Nat Commun. 2024 May 9;15(1):3920. doi: 10.1038/s41467-024-48295-0. PubMed 38724508.
Backbone
  Vector backbone: pET28a
  Backbone manufacturer: EMD Biosciences
  Backbone size w/o insert (bp): 5300
  Total vector size (bp): 6600
  Vector type: Bacterial Expression
Growth in bacteria
  Bacterial resistance: Kanamycin, 50 μg/mL
  Growth temperature: 37°C
  Growth strain: DH5alpha
  Copy number: Unknown
Gene/Insert
  Gene/Insert name: cdGreen2 (alt name: 2H12.D11)
  Species: Synthetic
  Insert size (bp): 1300
  Promoter: T7
  Cloning method: Restriction Enzyme; 5′ cloning site NdeI (not destroyed); 3′ cloning site SacI (not destroyed)
  Sequencing primers: 5′ T7; 3′ T7Term
Terms and licenses: Academic/Nonprofit Terms; Industry Terms: Not Available to Industry
How to cite: pET28-2H12.D11 was a gift from Urs Jenal (Addgene plasmid # 221145 ; http://n2t.net/addgene:221145 ; RRID:Addgene_221145)
